Addgene plasmid #207017: PTPI1-Dsred-URA3
Purpose: Expresses DsRed-Express 2 as a marker of cytosol, uses auxotrophic marker URA3(Saccharomyces cerevisiae).
Depositing lab: Zhiping Xie. Depositing organization: Shanghai Jiao Tong University. Publication: Membrane recruitment of Atg8 by Hfl1 facilitates turnover of vacuolar membrane proteins in yeast cells approaching stationary phase. He CW, Cui XF, Ma SJ, Xu Q, Ran YP, Chen WZ, Mu JX, Li H, Zhu J, Gong Q, Xie Z. BMC Biol. 2021 Jun 4;19(1):117. doi: 10.1186/s12915-021-01048-7. PubMed 34088313.
Backbone
  Vector backbone: ClhN-MET15
  Vector type: Yeast Expression
Growth in bacteria
  Bacterial resistance: Ampicillin, 100 μg/mL
  Growth temperature: 37°C
  Growth strain: DH5alpha
  Copy number: High Copy
Gene/Insert
  Gene/Insert name: DsRed-Express 2
  Species: S. cerevisiae (budding yeast)
  Promoter: pTPI1
  Cloning method: Restriction Enzyme; 5′ cloning site unknown (unknown if destroyed)
Terms and licenses: Academic/Nonprofit Terms; Industry Terms: Not Available to Industry
How to cite: PTPI1-Dsred-URA3 was a gift from Zhiping Xie (Addgene plasmid # 207017 ; http://n2t.net/addgene:207017 ; RRID:Addgene_207017)
