[The description below was written by a language model from this plasmid's Addgene catalogue record and pLannotate feature annotations shown in this document.]
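Description:
PTPI1-Dsred-URA3 is a yeast expression plasmid of about 7.5 kb that produces the red fluorescent protein DsRed-Express2 in Saccharomyces cerevisiae as a marker of the cytosol. It is a pBluescript/pRS-style shuttle vector. In E. coli it is maintained at high copy through a ColE1/pUC-type origin and selected with ampicillin via the β-lactamase gene. In yeast it carries a CEN6/ARS element, which gives stable, low-copy centromeric maintenance, and a URA3 cassette with its own promoter. URA3 complements uracil auxotrophy and can be counterselected with 5-fluoroorotic acid. The catalogue names the backbone as ClhN-MET15, but the feature table shows URA3 and no MET15 marker, consistent with the plasmid name. Residual backbone elements include an f1 origin, T7 and T3 promoters, lac promoter/operator sequences, a lacZα fragment and pieces of the pBluescript multiple cloning site.

The payload is an untagged DsRed-Express2 coding sequence, a rapidly maturing Discosoma-derived fluorescent protein, which spans the numbering origin of the circular sequence. The catalogue states that it is driven by the TPI1 promoter, a strong constitutive glycolytic promoter. This promoter is not annotated as such, but a fragment of the yeast DET1 coding region followed by unannotated sequence lies directly upstream of the reporter, which may represent genomic DNA carried along with the promoter region. A VMS1 fragment sits downstream of the reporter on the opposite strand and may likewise be genomic DNA accompanying a terminator, though the record does not state this. With no targeting signal recorded, the protein is expected to fill the cytosol, giving a red reference compartment for fluorescence microscopy. The associated work concerns Atg8 recruitment and the turnover of vacuolar membrane proteins in yeast.
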