Features (pLannotate 1.2.2; 23 found; start..end, strand, type, name):
    537..590     -  misc_feature   MCS (fragment): pBluescript multiple cloning site
   1173..1547    -  CDS            VMS1 (fragment): VMS1_YEAST - Experimental evidence at protein level: Swiss-Prot protein existence level 1. Involved in the endoplasmic reticulum (ER)-associated degradation (ERAD) pathway. Component of an evolutionarily conserved system for ubiquitin-mediated mitochondria-associated protein degradation (MAD), which is necessary to maintain mitochondrial, cellular, and organismal viability. From Saccharomyces cerevisiae (strain ATCC 204508 / S288c) (Baker's yeast).
   1546..1569    -  misc_feature   MCS (fragment): pBluescript multiple cloning site
   1582..1600    -  promoter       T3 promoter: promoter for bacteriophage T3 RNA polymerase
   1645..1661    -  protein_bind   lac operator: The lac repressor binds to the lac operator to inhibit transcription in E. coli. This inhibition can be relieved by adding lactose or isopropyl-β-D-thiogalactopyranoside (IPTG). lac repressor encoded by lacI
   1669..1699    -  promoter       lac promoter: promoter for the E. coli lac operon
   1714..1735    -  protein_bind   CAP binding site: CAP binding activates transcription in the presence of cAMP. E. coli catabolite activator protein
   1748..1840    -  CDS            lacI (fragment): lac repressor; lacI; The lac repressor binds to the lac operator to inhibit transcription in E. coli. This inhibition can be relieved by adding lactose or isopropyl-β-D-thiogalactopyranoside (IPTG).
   2023..2611    -  rep_origin     ori: high-copy-number ColE1/pMB1/pBR322/pUC origin of replication
   2782..3642    -  CDS            AmpR: β-lactamase; bla; confers resistance to ampicillin, carbenicillin, and related antibiotics
   3643..3747    -  promoter       AmpR promoter: bla
   3784..4287    +  misc_feature   CEN/ARS: S. cerevisiae CEN6 centromere fused to an autonomously replicating sequence
   4355..4390    +  CDS            rop (fragment): Rop protein, which maintains plasmids at low copy number; rop
   4492..4541    +  misc_feature   bom (fragment): basis of mobility region from pBR322
   4549..4764    +  promoter       URA3 promoter: S. cerevisiae URA3
   4765..5568    +  CDS            URA3: orotidine-5'-phosphate decarboxylase, required for uracil biosynthesis; S. cerevisiae URA3; yeast auxotrophic marker, counterselectable with 5-fluoroorotic acid (5-FOA)
   5647..5698    +  misc_feature   bom (fragment): basis of mobility region from pBR322
   5726..6154    -  rep_origin     f1 ori (sequence partly withheld): f1 bacteriophage origin of replication; arrow indicates direction of (+) strand synthesis
   6158..6313    -  CDS            lacZα (fragment): LacZα fragment of β-galactosidase; lacZ fragment
   6321..6339    +  promoter       T7 promoter: promoter for bacteriophage T7 RNA polymerase
   6348..6374    -  misc_feature   MCS (fragment): pBluescript multiple cloning site
   6372..6779    +  CDS            DET1 (fragment): DET1_YEAST - Experimental evidence at protein level: Swiss-Prot protein existence level 1. Metal-independent, broad-range acid phosphatase. Involved, either directly or indirectly, in the bidirectional transport of sterols between the endoplasmic reticulum and the plasma membrane. From Saccharomyces cerevisiae (strain ATCC 204508 / S288c) (Baker's yeast).
   7423..530     +  CDS            DsRed-Express2 (across the origin): DsRed-Express2 is a basic (constitutively fluorescent) orange fluorescent protein published in 2008, derived from Discosoma sp.. It is reported to be a rapidly-maturing protein.
>Addgene plasmid #207017 | PTPI1-Dsred-URA3 | addgene full sequence | sequence record 430366 | Addgene NGS Result
TGACCAAGGGCGGCCCCCTGCCCTTCGCCTGGGACATCCTGTCCCCCCAGTTCCAGTACGGCTCCAAGGT
GTACGTGAAGCACCCCGCCGACATCCCCGACTACAAGAAGCTGTCCTTCCCCGAGGGCTTCAAGTGGGAG
AGAGTGATGAACTTCGAGGACGGCGGCGTGGTGACCGTGACCCAGGACTCCTCCCTGCAGGACGGCACCT
TCATCTACCACGTGAAGTTCATCGGCGTGAACTTCCCCTCCGACGGCCCCGTAATGCAGAAGAAGACTCT
GGGCTGGGAGCCCTCCACCGAGAGACTGTACCCCAGAGACGGCGTGCTGAAGGGCGAGATCCACAAGGCG
CTGAAGCTGAAGGGCGGCGGCCACTACCTGGTGGAGTTCAAGTCAATCTACATGGCCAAGAAGCCCGTGA
AGCTGCCCGGCTACTACTACGTGGACTCCAAGCTGGACATCACCTCCCACAACGAGGACTACACCGTGGT
GGAGCAGTACGAGAGAGCCGAGGCCAGACACCACCTGTTCTTATAGATCGATAAGCTTGATATCGAATTC
CTGCAGCCCGGGGGATCCACTAGTTCTAGAAACTAAGATTAATATAATTATATAAAAATATTATCTTCTT
TTCTTTATATCTAGTGTTATGTAAAATAAATTGATGACTACGGAAAGCTTTTTTATATTGTTTCTTTTTC
ATTCTGAGCCACTTAAATTTCGTGAATGTTCTTGTAAGGGACGGTAGATTTACAAGTGATACAACAAAAA
GCAAGGCGCTTTTTCTAATAAAAAGAAGAAAAGCATTTAACAATTGAACACCTCTATATCAACGAAGAAT
ATTGCTTTGTCTCTAAATCCTTGTAAAATGTGTACGATCTCTATATGGGTTACTCATAAGTGTACCGAAG
ACTGCATTGAAAGTTTATGTTTTTTCACTGGAGGCGTCATTTTCGCGTTGAGAAGATGTTCTTATCCAAA
TTTCAACTGTTATATAGAAGAGCAAAAAATTGCCAAAAAAAACAACATTTATTCATTTGAAATATAAAAT
TTGGGCTTCTATATTTTAATATTGCTTTTCAATTACTGTTATTAAATGTAAGTACTGTGTCTATGAAAAT
ATATGCAAATGCTAAGAAAAATCCTAAAAATTTGAATATGAGATATTCCTCAGTATTTCTTTTTCATCCT
TTCTTCTGCGGCTCTAGCCCTTTGTTCTCTCATCAATCTGCGTCTCTGTTCATCGGTCAAAGAATTCAAA
TTTTGTTGCTGAATTGAAGGAATATTGGTTAACTTTTTGCCTGGACCCCTCTCTGCATCTTTAGCAAATC
TTTGTTTTTCCTTGGCGGCTTCTAATTCCAATTTAATCAGTTTTTCTGCCTTTTCATTCTCTATTGCTTT
TTTCTTTTCATTGATTTCATCAACTTGTTCTCTGCTCAATGGCTGACCGATATGAGTTTCGTCCCAATTA
GTGAAAGACTCTCCAAGATTGTATCTTGCAATTTGAAACGCGTGTCTCACGTCGTCGTTTCTATTCAAAT
CCCACGCGGCCGCCACCGCGGTGGAGCTCCAGCTTTTGTTCCCTTTAGTGAGGGTTAATTGCGCGCTTGG
CGTAATCATGGTCATAGCTGTTTCCTGTGTGAAATTGTTATCCGCTCACAATTCCACACAACATACGAGC
CGGAAGCATAAAGTGTAAAGCCTGGGGTGCCTAATGAGTGAGCTAACTCACATTAATTGCGTTGCGCTCA
CTGCCCGCTTTCCAGTCGGGAAACCTGTCGTGCCAGCTGCATTAATGAATCGGCCAACGCGCGGGGAGAG
GCGGTTTGCGTATTGGGCGCTCTTCCGCTTCCTCGCTCACTGACTCGCTGCGCTCGGTCGTTCGGCTGCG
GCGAGCGGTATCAGCTCACTCAAAGGCGGTAATACGGTTATCCACAGAATCAGGGGATAACGCAGGAAAG
AACATGTGAGCAAAAGGCCAGCAAAAGGCCAGGAACCGTAAAAAGGCCGCGTTGCTGGCGTTTTTCCATA
GGCTCCGCCCCCCTGACGAGCATCACAAAAATCGACGCTCAAGTCAGAGGTGGCGAAACCCGACAGGACT
ATAAAGATACCAGGCGTTTCCCCCTGGAAGCTCCCTCGTGCGCTCTCCTGTTCCGACCCTGCCGCTTACC
GGATACCTGTCCGCCTTTCTCCCTTCGGGAAGCGTGGCGCTTTCTCATAGCTCACGCTGTAGGTATCTCA
GTTCGGTGTAGGTCGTTCGCTCCAAGCTGGGCTGTGTGCACGAACCCCCCGTTCAGCCCGACCGCTGCGC
CTTATCCGGTAACTATCGTCTTGAGTCCAACCCGGTAAGACACGACTTATCGCCACTGGCAGCAGCCACT
GGTAACAGGATTAGCAGAGCGAGGTATGTAGGCGGTGCTACAGAGTTCTTGAAGTGGTGGCCTAACTACG
GCTACACTAGAAGAACAGTATTTGGTATCTGCGCTCTGCTGAAGCCAGTTACCTTCGGAAAAAGAGTTGG
TAGCTCTTGATCCGGCAAACAAACCACCGCTGGTAGCGGTGGTTTTTTTGTTTGCAAGCAGCAGATTACG
CGCAGAAAAAAAGGATCTCAAGAAGATCCTTTGATCTTTTCTACGGGGTCTGACGCTCAGTGGAACGAAA
ACTCACGTTAAGGGATTTTGGTCATGAGATTATCAAAAAGGATCTTCACCTAGATCCTTTTAAATTAAAA
ATGAAGTTTTAAATCAATCTAAAGTATATATGAGTAAACTTGGTCTGACAGTTACCAATGCTTAATCAGT
GAGGCACCTATCTCAGCGATCTGTCTATTTCGTTCATCCATAGTTGCCTGACTCCCCGTCGTGTAGATAA
CTACGATACGGGAGGGCTTACCATCTGGCCCCAGTGCTGCAATGATACCGCGAGACCCACGCTCACCGGC
TCCAGATTTATCAGCAATAAACCAGCCAGCCGGAAGGGCCGAGCGCAGAAGTGGTCCTGCAACTTTATCC
GCCTCCATCCAGTCTATTAATTGTTGCCGGGAAGCTAGAGTAAGTAGTTCGCCAGTTAATAGTTTGCGCA
ACGTTGTTGCCATTGCTACAGGCATCGTGGTGTCACGCTCGTCGTTTGGTATGGCTTCATTCAGCTCCGG
TTCCCAACGATCAAGGCGAGTTACATGATCCCCCATGTTGTGCAAAAAAGCGGTTAGCTCCTTCGGTCCT
CCGATCGTTGTCAGAAGTAAGTTGGCCGCAGTGTTATCACTCATGGTTATGGCAGCACTGCATAATTCTC
TTACTGTCATGCCATCCGTAAGATGCTTTTCTGTGACTGGTGAGTACTCAACCAAGTCATTCTGAGAATA
GTGTATGCGGCGACCGAGTTGCTCTTGCCCGGCGTCAATACGGGATAATACCGCGCCACATAGCAGAACT
TTAAAAGTGCTCATCATTGGAAAACGTTCTTCGGGGCGAAAACTCTCAAGGATCTTACCGCTGTTGAGAT
CCAGTTCGATGTAACCCACTCGTGCACCCAACTGATCTTCAGCATCTTTTACTTTCACCAGCGTTTCTGG
GTGAGCAAAAACAGGAAGGCAAAATGCCGCAAAAAAGGGAATAAGGGCGACACGGAAATGTTGAATACTC
ATACTCTTCCTTTTTCAATATTATTGAAGCATTTATCAGGGTTATTGTCTCATGAGCGGATACATATTTG
AATGTATTTAGAAAAATAAACAAATAGGGGTTCCGCGCACATTTCCCCGAAAAGTGCCACCTGGGTCCTT
TTCATCACGTGCTATAAAAATAATTATAATTTAAATTTTTTAATATAAATATATAAATTAAAAATAGAAA
GTAAAAAAAGAAATTAAAGAAAAAATAGTTTTTGTTTTCCGAAGATGTAAAAGACTCTAGGGGGATCGCC
AACAAATACTACCTTTTATCTTGCTCTTCCTGCTCTCAGGTATTAATGCCGAATTGTTTCATCTTGTCTG
TGTAGAAGACCACACACGAAAATCCTGTGATTTTACATTTTACTTATCGTTAATCGAATGTATATCTATT
TAATCTGCTTTTCTTGTCTAATAAATATATATGTAAAGTACGCTTTTTGTTGAAATTTTTTAAACCTTTG
TTTATTTTTTTTTCTTCATTCCGTAACTCTTCTACCTTCTTTATTTACTTTCTAAAATCCAAATACAAAA
CATAAAAATAAATAAACACAGAGTAAATTCCCAAATTATTCCATCATTAAAAGATACGAGGCGCGTGTAA
GTTACAGGCAAGCGATCCGTCTAAGAAACCATTATTATCATGACATTAACCTATAAAAATAGGCGTATCA
CGAGGCCCTTTCGTCTCGCGCGTTTCGGTGATGACGGTGAAAACCTCTGACACATGCAGCTCCCGGAGAC
GGTCACAGCTTGTCTGTAAGCGGATGCCGGGAGCAGACAAGCCCGTCAGGGCGCGTCAGCGGGTGTTGGC
GGGTGTCGGGGCTGGCTTAACTATGCGGCATCAGAGCAGATTGTACTGAGAGTGCACCATACCACCTTTT
CAATTCATCATTTTTTTTTTATTCTTTTTTTTGATTTCGGTTTCCTTGAAATTTTTTTGATTCGGTAATC
TCCGAACAGAAGGAAGAACGAAGGAAGGAGCACAGACTTAGATTGGTATATATACGCATATGTAGTGTTG
AAGAAACATGAAATTGCCCAGTATTCTTAACCCAACTGCACAGAACAAAAACCTGCAGGAAACGAAGATA
AATCATGTCGAAAGCTACATATAAGGAACGTGCTGCTACTCATCCTAGTCCTGTTGCTGCCAAGCTATTT
AATATCATGCACGAAAAGCAAACAAACTTGTGTGCTTCATTGGATGTTCGTACCACCAAGGAATTACTGG
AGTTAGTTGAAGCATTAGGTCCCAAAATTTGTTTACTAAAAACACATGTGGATATCTTGACTGATTTTTC
CATGGAGGGCACAGTTAAGCCGCTAAAGGCATTATCCGCCAAGTACAATTTTTTACTCTTCGAAGACAGA
AAATTTGCTGACATTGGTAATACAGTCAAATTGCAGTACTCTGCGGGTGTATACAGAATAGCAGAATGGG
CAGACATTACGAATGCACACGGTGTGGTGGGCCCAGGTATTGTTAGCGGTTTGAAGCAGGCGGCAGAAGA
AGTAACAAAGGAACCTAGAGGCCTTTTGATGTTAGCAGAATTGTCATGCAAGGGCTCCCTATCTACTGGA
GAATATACTAAGGGTACTGTTGACATTGCGAAGAGCGACAAAGATTTTGTTATCGGCTTTATTGCTCAAA
GAGACATGGGTGGAAGAGATGAAGGTTACGATTGGTTGATTATGACACCCGGTGTGGGTTTAGATGACAA
GGGAGACGCATTGGGTCAACAGTATAGAACCGTGGATGATGTGGTCTCTACAGGATCTGACATTATTATT
GTTGGAAGAGGACTATTTGCAAAGGGAAGGGATGCTAAGGTAGAGGGTGAACGTTACAGAAAAGCAGGCT
GGGAAGCATATTTGAGAAGATGCGGCCAGCAAAACTAAAAAACTGTATTATAAGTAAATGCATGTATACT
AAACTCACAAATTAGAGCTTCAATTTAATTATATCAGTTATTACCCTATGCGGTGTGAAATACCGCACAG
ATGCGTAAGGAGAAAATACCGCATCAGGAAATTGTAAGCGTTAATATTTTGTTAAAATTCGCGTTAAATT
TTTGTTAAATCAGCTCATTTTTTAACCAATAGGCCGAAATCGGCAAAATCCCTTATAAATCAAAAGAATA
GACCGAGATAGGGT
[37 nt withheld, positions 5825-5861]
AAAGAACGTGGACTCCAACGTCAAAGG
[49 nt withheld, positions 5889-5937]
T
[91 nt withheld, positions 5939-6029]
G
[124 nt withheld, positions 6031-6154]
CCATTCGCCATTCAGGCTGCGCAACTGTTGGGAAGGGCGATCGGTGCGGGCCTCTTCGCTATTACGCCAG
CTGGCGAAAGGGGGATGTGCTGCAAGGCGATTAAGTTGGGTAACGCCAGGGTTTTCCCAGTCACGACGTT
GTAAAACGACGGCCAGTGAGCGCGCGTAATACGACTCACTATAGGGCGAATTGGGTACCGGGCCCCCCCT
CGAGGTCGACCCAAGAATAAGGGAACAAGATTTTGGTAATTTCCAAAAAATCAATAGCATGCAGGACGTT
ATGAAGAAGAGATCTACGTATGGTCATTTCTTCTTCAGATTCCCTCATGGAGAAAGTGCGGCAGATGTAT
ATGACAGAGTCGCCAGTTTCCAAGAGACTTTATTCAGGCACTTCCATGATAGGCAAGAGAGAAGACCCAG
AGATGTTGTTGTCCTAGTTACACATGGTATTTATTCCAGAGTATTCCTGATGAAATGGTTTAGATGGACA
TACGAAGAGTTTGAATCGTTTACCAATGTTCCTAACGGGAGCGTAATGGTGATGGAACTGGACGAATCCA
TCAATAGATACGTCCTGAGGACCGTGCTACCCAAATGGACTGATTGTGAGGGAGACCTAACTACATAGTG
TTTAAAGATTACGGATATTTAACTTACTTAGAATAATGCCATTTTTTTGAGTTATAATAATCCTACGTTA
GTGTGAGCGGGATTTAAACTGTGAGGACCTTAATACATTCAGACACTTCTGCGGTATCACCCTACTTATT
CCCTTCGAGATTATATCTAGGAACCCATCAGGTTGGTGGAAGATTACCCGTTCTAAGACTTTTCAGCTTC
CTCTATTGATGTTACACCTGGACACCCCTTTTCTGGCATCCAGTTTTTAATCTTCAGTGGCATGTGAGAT
TCTCCGAAATTAATTAAAGCAATCACACAATTCTCTCGGATACCACCTCGGTTGAAACTGACAGGTGGTT
TGTTACGCATGCTAATGCAAAGGAGCCTATATACCTTTGGCTCGGCTGCTGTAACAGGGAATATAAAGGG
CAGCATAATTTAGGAGTTTAGTGAACTTGCAACATTTACTATTTTCCCTTCTTACGTAAATATTTTTCTT
TTTAATTCTAAATCAATCTTTTTCAATTTTTTGTTTGTATTCTTTTCTTGCTTAAATCTATAACTACAAA
AAACACATACATAAACTAAAAATGGCTAGAACTTTCTTTGTCGACATGGTTTCCAAAGGTGAAGAGAACA
ATATGGCTGTCATCAAGCCCTTCATGAGATTCAAGGTGCACATGGAGGGCTCCGTGAACGGCCACGAGTT
CGAGATCGAGGGCGAGGGCGAGGGCAAGCCCTACGAGGGCACCCAGACCGCCAAGCTGCAGG
